Addgene plasmid #74360: pISH-Tshz1
Purpose: Use to synthesize riboprobes for in situ hybridization (ISH) probe for Tshz1. Not for gene expression.
Depositing lab: Peter Mombaerts. Depositing organization: Max Planck Research Unit for Neurogenetics. Publication: Expression of homeobox genes in the mouse olfactory epithelium. Parrilla M, Chang I, Degl'Innocenti A, Omura M. J Comp Neurol. 2016 Oct 1;524(14):2713-39. doi: 10.1002/cne.24051. Epub 2016 Jun 19. PubMed 27243442.
Backbone
  Vector backbone: pGEM-T easy
  Backbone manufacturer: Promega
  Backbone size w/o insert (bp): 3015
Growth in bacteria
  Bacterial resistance: Ampicillin, 100 μg/mL
  Growth temperature: 37°C
  Growth strain: DH5alpha
  Copy number: High Copy
Gene/Insert
  Gene/Insert name: teashirt zinc finger family member 1 (alt name: Tshz1)
  Species: M. musculus (mouse)
  Insert size (bp): 970
  GenBank ID: NM_001081300.1
  Entrez Gene: Tshz1 (a.k.a. 5730407I04Rik, D18Bwg1409e, Mtsh1, NY-CO-33, Sdccag33, Tsh1, mKIAA4206, teashirt1)
  Cloning method: Unknown
  Sequencing primers: 5′ T7; 3′ SP6
Terms and licenses: Academic/Nonprofit Terms; Industry Terms: Not Available to Industry
Depositor comments: SacII digestion and SP6 RNA polymerase for antisense probe
How to cite: pISH-Tshz1 was a gift from Peter Mombaerts (Addgene plasmid # 74360 ; http://n2t.net/addgene:74360 ; RRID:Addgene_74360)
