[The description below was written by a language model from this plasmid's Addgene catalogue record and pLannotate feature annotations shown in this document.]
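Description:
pISH-Tshz1 is a riboprobe template plasmid built on the pGEM-T Easy cloning vector, carrying a roughly 970 bp fragment of the mouse teashirt zinc finger family member 1 (Tshz1) transcript. It is a bacterial cloning plasmid only and is explicitly not intended for gene expression. It has no eukaryotic promoter, and the insert is a partial piece of the coding region rather than a full open reading frame. The plasmid is maintained in E. coli at high copy through a ColE1/pUC-type origin and is selected with ampicillin via the β-lactamase gene and its native promoter. An f1 origin is also present, which allows single-stranded DNA production. The lac promoter, operator and lacZα fragments flanking the cloning site are leftovers of the backbone's blue/white screening system, which the insert interrupts.

The Tshz1 fragment sits between opposing bacteriophage T7 and SP6 promoters. In the annotated sequence the fragment runs in the same direction as the T7 promoter, with the SP6 promoter reading back toward it from the far side. SP6 transcription therefore yields RNA complementary to the mRNA. This agrees with the depositor's note that the antisense probe is made by linearizing with SacII and transcribing with SP6 RNA polymerase, and T7 transcription would correspondingly give the sense strand. A short hit to a hornet peptide between the insert and the SP6 promoter is most likely a spurious match to polylinker sequence. The construct is used to produce labelled riboprobes for detecting Tshz1 mRNA by in situ hybridization, and it was deposited with a study of homeobox gene expression in the mouse olfactory epithelium.
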