Features (pLannotate 1.2.2; 14 found; start..end, strand, type, name):
     62..1030    +  CDS            Tshz1 (fragment): TSH1_MOUSE - Also known as Kiaa4206, Sdccag33, Tsh1. Experimental evidence at protein level: Swiss-Prot protein existence level 1. Probable transcriptional regulator involved in developmental processes. May act as a transcriptional repressor (Potential). From Mus musculus (Mouse).
   1038..1100    -  CDS            VESPI_VESMG (fragment): Experimental evidence at protein level: Swiss-Prot protein existence level 1. Shows contractile activity on isolated ileum smooth muscle. From Vespa magnifica (Hornet).
   1112..1130    -  promoter       SP6 promoter: promoter for bacteriophage SP6 RNA polymerase
   1172..1188    -  protein_bind   lac operator: The lac repressor binds to the lac operator to inhibit transcription in E. coli. This inhibition can be relieved by adding lactose or isopropyl-β-D-thiogalactopyranoside (IPTG). lac repressor encoded by lacI
   1196..1226    -  promoter       lac promoter: promoter for the E. coli lac operon
   1241..1262    -  protein_bind   CAP binding site: CAP binding activates transcription in the presence of cAMP. E. coli catabolite activator protein
   1275..1367    -  CDS            lacI (fragment): lac repressor; lacI; The lac repressor binds to the lac operator to inhibit transcription in E. coli. This inhibition can be relieved by adding lactose or isopropyl-β-D-thiogalactopyranoside (IPTG).
   1550..2138    -  rep_origin     ori: high-copy-number ColE1/pMB1/pBR322/pUC origin of replication
   2309..3169    -  CDS            AmpR: β-lactamase; bla; confers resistance to ampicillin, carbenicillin, and related antibiotics
   3170..3274    -  promoter       AmpR promoter: bla
   3301..3351    +  misc_feature   bom (fragment): basis of mobility region from pBR322
   3379..3807    -  rep_origin     f1 ori (sequence partly withheld): f1 bacteriophage origin of replication; arrow indicates direction of (+) strand synthesis
   3811..3968    -  CDS            lacZα (fragment): LacZα fragment of β-galactosidase; lacZ fragment
   3971..2       +  promoter       T7 promoter (across the origin): promoter for bacteriophage T7 RNA polymerase
>Addgene plasmid #74360 | pISH-Tshz1 | addgene full sequence | sequence record 146423 | Addgene assembled sequence
GGGCGAATTGGGCCCGACGTCGCATGCTCCCGGCCGCCATGGCGGCCGCGGGAATTCGATTGCTGGGGAT
GCAGAGAGAAAAATCAAAGAGGAGACTGAAGATGCCACTGAGAAGTTTGAGCCCACTGCCCTTTATCAGT
ACCTGCGTGAGGAAGACCTAGATGACAGCCCCAAGGGAGGAGTAGATATCCTAAAGTCACTCGAGAACAC
TGTGTCCACGGCCATCAGTAAAGCCCAGAATGGGGCACCCTCATGGGGTGGGTACCCCAGCATCCATGCA
GCCTACCAGCTGCCAGGCACAGTGAAGCCACTGCAGTCTGCTGTGCAGAGCGTGCAAATACAGCCGTCTT
ACGCCAGCAGCGTGAAGTCACTGTCCTCCACAGAGCACAATGCCCTCCTACACTCCCCAGGGAGCCTCAC
CCCGCCACCCCATAAGAGCAATGTGTCTGCCATGGAGGAGTTAGTAGAGAAGGTCACGGGCAAGGTCAGC
ATCAAGAAGGAGGAGAGGCCTACTGAGAAGGAGAAGAGCTCCCCTGTCAAAGCCATCTCTCCTGTGGCAA
AGGAGAATAAAGATCTTCCTAAGACAGAGGAGACCGGGAGCAAGCCACAGAAGAAGGGCTCGGATTCAGA
AACTGGGAAGGCCAAAAAGGAGAGTACATTGGACGCTCACACCCCAAATGGTACAGAACCTCTTAAAGCC
AAGGTCACCAATGGCTGCGGCCATCTGGGTATCATCACGGACCACTCGCCGGAGCCTTCTTTCATCAACC
CTCTAAGCGCTCTGCAGTCCATCATGAACACCCACCTAGGAAAGGTGTCCAAGCCCGTGAGCCCCTCTCT
GGATCCACTGGCGATGCTCTACAAGATCAGCAACAGCATGCTGGACAAGCCCGTCTACCCCACGACCCCT
GCCAAGCAGGCTGATGCAATCGACCGCTACTACTATGAGAACAGCGACCAACCCATTGATCTGACCAAGT
CTAAGAACAAGCCACTGGTCTCGGGTGTGGCAGATGCTGTGTCCTCGCCTCAATCACTAGTGAATTCGCG
GCCGCCTGCAGGTCGACCATATGGGAGAGCTCCCAACGCGTTGGATGCATAGCTTGAGTATTCTATAGTG
TCACCTAAATAGCTTGGCGTAATCATGGTCATAGCTGTTTCCTGTGTGAAATTGTTATCCGCTCACAATT
CCACACAACATACGAGCCGGAAGCATAAAGTGTAAAGCCTGGGGTGCCTAATGAGTGAGCTAACTCACAT
TAATTGCGTTGCGCTCACTGCCCGCTTTCCAGTCGGGAAACCTGTCGTGCCAGCTGCATTAATGAATCGG
CCAACGCGCGGGGAGAGGCGGTTTGCGTATTGGGCGCTCTTCCGCTTCCTCGCTCACTGACTCGCTGCGC
TCGGTCGTTCGGCTGCGGCGAGCGGTATCAGCTCACTCAAAGGCGGTAATACGGTTATCCACAGAATCAG
GGGATAACGCAGGAAAGAACATGTGAGCAAAAGGCCAGCAAAAGGCCAGGAACCGTAAAAAGGCCGCGTT
GCTGGCGTTTTTCCATAGGCTCCGCCCCCCTGACGAGCATCACAAAAATCGACGCTCAAGTCAGAGGTGG
CGAAACCCGACAGGACTATAAAGATACCAGGCGTTTCCCCCTGGAAGCTCCCTCGTGCGCTCTCCTGTTC
CGACCCTGCCGCTTACCGGATACCTGTCCGCCTTTCTCCCTTCGGGAAGCGTGGCGCTTTCTCATAGCTC
ACGCTGTAGGTATCTCAGTTCGGTGTAGGTCGTTCGCTCCAAGCTGGGCTGTGTGCACGAACCCCCCGTT
CAGCCCGACCGCTGCGCCTTATCCGGTAACTATCGTCTTGAGTCCAACCCGGTAAGACACGACTTATCGC
CACTGGCAGCAGCCACTGGTAACAGGATTAGCAGAGCGAGGTATGTAGGCGGTGCTACAGAGTTCTTGAA
GTGGTGGCCTAACTACGGCTACACTAGAAGAACAGTATTTGGTATCTGCGCTCTGCTGAAGCCAGTTACC
TTCGGAAAAAGAGTTGGTAGCTCTTGATCCGGCAAACAAACCACCGCTGGTAGCGGTGGTTTTTTTGTTT
GCAAGCAGCAGATTACGCGCAGAAAAAAAGGATCTCAAGAAGATCCTTTGATCTTTTCTACGGGGTCTGA
CGCTCAGTGGAACGAAAACTCACGTTAAGGGATTTTGGTCATGAGATTATCAAAAAGGATCTTCACCTAG
ATCCTTTTAAATTAAAAATGAAGTTTTAAATCAATCTAAAGTATATATGAGTAAACTTGGTCTGACAGTT
ACCAATGCTTAATCAGTGAGGCACCTATCTCAGCGATCTGTCTATTTCGTTCATCCATAGTTGCCTGACT
CCCCGTCGTGTAGATAACTACGATACGGGAGGGCTTACCATCTGGCCCCAGTGCTGCAATGATACCGCGA
GACCCACGCTCACCGGCTCCAGATTTATCAGCAATAAACCAGCCAGCCGGAAGGGCCGAGCGCAGAAGTG
GTCCTGCAACTTTATCCGCCTCCATCCAGTCTATTAATTGTTGCCGGGAAGCTAGAGTAAGTAGTTCGCC
AGTTAATAGTTTGCGCAACGTTGTTGCCATTGCTACAGGCATCGTGGTGTCACGCTCGTCGTTTGGTATG
GCTTCATTCAGCTCCGGTTCCCAACGATCAAGGCGAGTTACATGATCCCCCATGTTGTGCAAAAAAGCGG
TTAGCTCCTTCGGTCCTCCGATCGTTGTCAGAAGTAAGTTGGCCGCAGTGTTATCACTCATGGTTATGGC
AGCACTGCATAATTCTCTTACTGTCATGCCATCCGTAAGATGCTTTTCTGTGACTGGTGAGTACTCAACC
AAGTCATTCTGAGAATAGTGTATGCGGCGACCGAGTTGCTCTTGCCCGGCGTCAATACGGGATAATACCG
CGCCACATAGCAGAACTTTAAAAGTGCTCATCATTGGAAAACGTTCTTCGGGGCGAAAACTCTCAAGGAT
CTTACCGCTGTTGAGATCCAGTTCGATGTAACCCACTCGTGCACCCAACTGATCTTCAGCATCTTTTACT
TTCACCAGCGTTTCTGGGTGAGCAAAAACAGGAAGGCAAAATGCCGCAAAAAAGGGAATAAGGGCGACAC
GGAAATGTTGAATACTCATACTCTTCCTTTTTCAATATTATTGAAGCATTTATCAGGGTTATTGTCTCAT
GAGCGGATACATATTTGAATGTATTTAGAAAAATAAACAAATAGGGGTTCCGCGCACATTTCCCCGAAAA
GTGCCACCTGATGCGGTGTGAAATACCGCACAGATGCGTAAGGAGAAAATACCGCATCAGGAAATTGTAA
GCGTTAATATTTTGTTAAAATTCGCGTTAAATTTTTGTTAAATCAGCTCATTTTTTAACCAATAGGCCGA
AATCGGCAAAATCCCTTATAAATCAAAAGAATAGACCGAGATAGGGT
[37 nt withheld, positions 3478-3514]
AAAGAACGTGGACTCCAACGTCAAAGG
[49 nt withheld, positions 3542-3590]
T
[91 nt withheld, positions 3592-3682]
G
[124 nt withheld, positions 3684-3807]
CCATTCGCCATTCAGGCTGCGCAACTGTTGGGAAGGGCGATCGGTGCGGGCCTCTTCGCTATTACGCCAG
CTGGCGAAAGGGGGATGTGCTGCAAGGCGATTAAGTTGGGTAACGCCAGGGTTTTCCCAGTCACGACGTT
GTAAAACGACGGCCAGTGAATTGTAATACGACTCACTATA
