>Addgene plasmid #74360 | pISH-Tshz1 | depositor partial sequence | sequence record 140236 | insert
GCTGGGGATGCAGAGAGAAAAATCAAAGAGGAGACTGAAGATGCCACTGAGAAGTTTGAGCCCACTGCCC
TTTATCAGTACCTGCGTGAGGAAGACCTAGATGACAGCCCCAAGGGAGGAGTAGATATCCTAAAGTCACT
CGAGAACACTGTGTCCACGGCCATCAGTAAAGCCCAGAATGGGGCACCCTCATGGGGTGGGTACCCCAGC
ATCCATGCAGCCTACCAGCTGCCAGGCACAGTGAAGCCACTGCAGTCTGCTGTGCAGAGCGTGCAAATAC
AGCCGTCTTACGCCAGCAGCGTGAAGTCACTGTCCTCCACAGAGCACAATGCCCTCCTACACTCCCCAGG
GAGCCTCACCCCGCCACCCCATAAGAGCAATGTGTCTGCCATGGAGGAGTTAGTAGAGAAGGTCACGGGC
AAGGTCAGCATCAAGAAGGAGGAGAGGCCTACTGAGAAGGAGAAGAGCTCCCCTGTCAAAGCCATCTCTC
CTGTGGCAAAGGAGAATAAAGATCTTCCTAAGACAGAGGAGACCGGGAGCAAGCCACAGAAGAAGGGCTC
GGATTCAGAAACTGGGAAGGCCAAAAAGGAGAGTACATTGGACGCTCACACCCCAAATGGTACAGAACCT
CTTAAAGCCAAGGTCACCAATGGCTGCGGCCATCTGGGTATCATCACGGACCACTCGCCGGAGCCTTCTT
TCATCAACCCTCTAAGCGCTCTGCAGTCCATCATGAACACCCACCTAGGAAAGGTGTCCAAGCCCGTGAG
CCCCTCTCTGGATCCACTGGCGATGCTCTACAAGATCAGCAACAGCATGCTGGACAAGCCCGTCTACCCC
ACGACCCCTGCCAAGCAGGCTGATGCAATCGACCGCTACTACTATGAGAACAGCGACCAGCCCATTGATC
TGACCAAGTCTAAGAACAAGCCACTGGTCTCGGGTGTGGCAGATGCTGTGTCCTCGCCTC
