>Addgene plasmid #74360 | pISH-Tshz1 | addgene partial sequence | sequence record 142037 | T7 5'-TAATACGACTCACTATAGGG-3'
GGCGGCCGCGGGAATTCGATTGCTGGGGATGCAGAGAGAAAAATCAAAGAGGAGACTGAAGATGCCACTG
AGAAGTTTGAGCCCACTGCCCTTTATCAGTACCTGCGTGAGGAAGACCTAGATGACAGCCCCAAGGGAGG
AGTAGATATCCTAAAGTCACTCGAGAACACTGTGTCCACGGCCATCAGTAAAGCCCAGAATGGGGCACCC
TCATGGGGTGGGTACCCCAGCATCCATGCAGCCTACCAGCTGCCAGGCACAGTGAAGCCACTGCAGTCTG
CTGTGCAGAGCGTGCAAATACAGCCGTCTTACGCCAGCAGCGTGAAGTCACTGTCCTCCACAGAGCACAA
TGCCCTCCTACACTCCCCAGGGAGCCTCACCCCGCCACCCCATAAGAGCAATGTGTCTGCCATGGAGGAG
TTAGTAGAGAAGGTCACGGGCAAGGTCAGCATCAAGAAGGAGGAGAGGCCTACTGAGAAGGAGAAGAGCT
CCCCTGTCAAAGCCATCTCTCCTGTGGCAAAGGAGAATAAAGATCTTCCTAAGACAGAGGAGACCGGGAG
CAAGCCACAGAAGAAGGGCTCGGATTCAGAAACTGGGAAGGCCAAAAAGGAGAGTACATTGGACGCTCAC
ACCCCAAATGGTACAGAACCTCTTAAAGCCAAGGTCACCAATGGCTGCGGCCATCTGGGTATCATCACGG
ACCACTCGCCGGAGCCTTCTTTCATCAACCCTCTAAGCGCTCTGCAGTCCATCATGAACACCCACCTAGG
AAAGGTGTCCAAGCCCGTGAGCCCCTCTCTGGATCCACTGGCGATGCTCTACAAGATCAGCAACAGCATG
CTGGACAAGCCCGT
