>Addgene plasmid #74360 | pISH-Tshz1 | addgene partial sequence | sequence record 142038 | SP6 5'-ATTTAGGTGACACTATAG-3'
CTCTCCCATATGGTCGACCTGCAGGCGGCCGCGAATTCACTAGTGATTGAGGCGAGGACACAGCATCTGC
CACACCCGAGACCAGTGGCTTGTTCTTAGACTTGGTCAGATCAATGGGTTGGTCGCTGTTCTCATAGTAG
TAGCGGTCGATTGCATCAGCCTGCTTGGCAGGGGTCGTGGGGTAGACGGGCTTGTCCAGCATGCTGTTGC
TGATCTTGTAGAGCATCGCCAGTGGATCCAGAGAGGGGCTCACGGGCTTGGACACCTTTCCTAGGTGGGT
GTTCATGATGGACTGCAGAGCGCTTAGAGGGTTGATGAAAGAAGGCTCCGGCGAGTGGTCCGTGATGATA
CCCAGATGGCCGCAGCCATTGGTGACCTTGGCTTTAAGAGGTTCTGTACCATTTGGGGTGTGAGCGTCCA
ATGTACTCTCCTTTTTGGCCTTCCCAGTTTCTGAATCCGAGCCCTTCTTCTGTGGCTTGCTCCCGGTCTC
CTCTGTCTTAGGAAGATCTTTATTCTCCTTTGCCACAGGAGAGATGGCTTTGACAGGGGAGCTCTTCTCC
TTCTCAGTAGGCCTCTCCTCCTTCTTGATGCTGACCTTGCCCGTGACCTTCTCTACTAACTCCTCCATGG
CAGACACATTGCTCTTATGGGGTGGCGGGGTGAGGCTCCCTGGGGAGTGTAGGAGGGCATTGTGCTCTGT
GGAGGACAGTGACTTCACGCTGCTGGCGTAAGACGGCTGTATTTGCACGCTCTGCACAGCAGACTGCAGT
GGCTTCACTGTGCCTGGCAGCTGGTAGGCTGCATGGATGCTGGGGTACCCACCCCATGAGGGTGCCCCAT
TCTGGGCTTTACTGATGGCCGTGGACACAGTGTTCTCGAGTGACTTTAGGATATCTACTCCTCCCTTGGG
GCTGTCATCA
